>Addgene plasmid #104754 | pUG-325 | depositor full sequence | sequence record 198582 | Full Sequence
TGGCGAATGGG
[124 nt withheld, positions 12-135]
C
[91 nt withheld, positions 137-227]
A
[49 nt withheld, positions 229-277]
CCTTTGACGTTGGAGTCCACGTTCTTT
[37 nt withheld, positions 305-341]
ACCCTATCTCGGTCTATTCTTTTGATTTATAAGGGATTTTGCCGATTTCGGCCTATTGGTTAAAAAATGA
GCTGATTTAACAAAAATTTAACGCGAATTTTAACAAAATATTAACGTTTACAATTTCAGGTGGCACTTTT
CGGGGAAATGTGCGCGGAACCCCTATTTGTTTATTTTTCTAAATACATTCAAATATGTATCCGCTCATGA
ATTAATTCTTAGAAAAACTCATCGAGCATCAAATGAAACTGCAATTTATTCATATCAGGATTATCAATAC
CATATTTTTGAAAAAGCCGTTTCTGTAATGAAGGAGAAAACTCACCGAGGCAGTTCCATAGGATGGCAAG
ATCCTGGTATCGGTCTGCGATTCCGACTCGTCCAACATCAATACAACCTATTAATTTCCCCTCGTCAAAA
ATAAGGTTATCAAGTGAGAAATCACCATGAGTGACGACTGAATCCGGTGAGAATGGCAAAAGTTTATGCA
TTTCTTTCCAGACTTGTTCAACAGGCCAGCCATTACGCTCGTCATCAAAATCACTCGCATCAACCAAACC
GTTATTCATTCGTGATTGCGCCTGAGCGAGTCGAAATACGCGATCGCTGTTAAAAGGACAATTACAAACA
GGAATCGAATGCAACCGGCGCAGGAACACTGCCAGCGCATCAACAATATTTTCACCTGAATCAGGATATT
CTTCTAATACCTGGAATGCTGTTTTCCCGGGGATCGCAGTGGTGAGTAACCATGCATCATCAGGAGTACG
GATAAAATGCTTGATGGTCGGAAGAGGCATAAATTCCGTCAGCCAGTTTAGTCTGACCATCTCATCTGTA
ACATCATTGGCAACGCTACCTTTGCCATGTTTCAGAAACAACTCTGGCGCATCGGGCTTCCCATACAATC
GATAGATTGTCGCACCTGATTGCCCGACATTATCGCGAGCCCATTTATACCCATATAAATCAGCATCCAT
GTTGGAATTTAATCGCGGCCTAGAGCAAGACGTTTCCCGTTGAATATGGCTCATAACACCCCTTGTATTA
CTGTTTATGTAAGCAGACAGTTTTATTGTTCATGACCAAAATCCCTTAACGTGAGTTTTCGTTCCACTGA
GCGTCAGACCCCGTAGAAAAGATCAAAGGATCTTCTTGAGATCCTTTTTTTCTGCGCGTAATCTGCTGCT
TGCAAACAAAAAAACCACCGCTACCAGCGGTGGTTTGTTTGCCGGATCAAGAGCTACCAACTCTTTTTCC
GAAGGTAACTGGCTTCAGCAGAGCGCAGATACCAAATACTGTCCTTCTAGTGTAGCCGTAGTTAGGCCAC
CACTTCAAGAACTCTGTAGCACCGCCTACATACCTCGCTCTGCTAATCCTGTTACCAGTGGCTGCTGCCA
GTGGCGATAAGTCGTGTCTTACCGGGTTGGACTCAAGACGATAGTTACCGGATAAGGCGCAGCGGTCGGG
CTGAACGGGGGGTTCGTGCACACAGCCCAGCTTGGAGCGAACGACCTACACCGAACTGAGATACCTACAG
CGTGAGCTATGAGAAAGCGCCACGCTTCCCGAAGGGAGAAAGGCGGACAGGTATCCGGTAAGCGGCAGGG
TCGGAACAGGAGAGCGCACGAGGGAGCTTCCAGGGGGAAACGCCTGGTATCTTTATAGTCCTGTCGGGTT
TCGCCACCTCTGACTTGAGCGTCGATTTTTGTGATGCTCGTCAGGGGGGCGGAGCCTATGGAAAAACGCC
AGCAACGCGGCCTTTTTACGGTTCCTGGCCTTTTGCTGGCCTTTTGCTCACATGTTCTTTCCTGCGTTAT
CCCCTGATTCTGTGGATAACCGTATTACCGCCTTTGAGTGAGCTGATACCGCTCGCCGCAGCCGAACGAC
CGAGCGCAGCGAGTCAGTGAGCGAGGAAGCGGAAGAGCGCCTGATGCGGTATTTTCTCCTTACGCATCTG
TGCGGTATTTCACACCGCATATATGGTGCACTCTCAGTACAATCTGCTCTGATGCCGCATAGTTAAGCCA
GTATACACTCCGCTATCGCTACGTGACTGGGTCATGGCTGCGCCCCGACACCCGCCAACACCCGCTGACG
CGCCCTGACGGGCTTGTCTGCTCCCGGCATCCGCTTACAGACAAGCTGTGACCGACTCCGGGAGCTGCAT
GTGTCAGAGGTTTTCACCGTCATCACCGAAACGCGCGAGGCAGCTGCGGTAAAGCTCATCAGCGTGGTCG
TGAAGCGATTCACAGATGTCTGCCTGTTCATCCGCGTCCAGCTCGTTGAGTTTCTCCAGAAGCGTTAATG
TCTGGCTTCTGATAAAGCGGGCCATGTTAAGGGCGGTTTTTTCCTGTTTGGTCACTGATGCCTCCGTGTA
AGGGGGATTTCTGTTCATGGGGGTAATGATACCGATGAAACGAGAGAGGATGCTCACGATACGGGTTACT
GATGATGAACATGCCCGGTTACTGGAACGTTGTGAGGGTAAACAACTGGCGGTATGGATGCGGCGGGACC
AGAGAAAAATCACTCAGGGTCAATGCCAGCGCTTCGTTAATACAGATGTAGGTGTTCCACAGGGTAGCCA
GCAGCATCCTGCGATGCAGATCCGGAACATAATGGTGCAGGGCGCTGACTTCCGCGTTTCCAGACTTTAC
GAAACACGGAAACCCAAGACCATTCATGTTGTTGCTCAGGTCGCAGACGTTTTGCAGCAGCAGTCGCTTC
ACGTTCGCTCGCGTATCGGTGATTCATTCTGCTAACCAGTAAGGCAACCCCGCCAGCCTAGCCGGGTCCT
CAACGACAGGAGCACGATCATGCGCACCCGTGGGGCCGCCATGCCGGCGATAATGGCCTGCTTCTCGCCG
AAACGTTTGGTGGCGGGACCAGTGACGAAGGCTTGAGCGAGGGCGTGCAAGATTCCGAATACCGCAAGCG
ACAGGCCGATCATCGTCGCGCTCCAGCGAAAGCGGTCCTCGCCGAAAATGACCCAGAGCGCTGCCGGCAC
CTGTCCTACGAGTTGCATGATAAAGAACACAGTCATAAGTGCGGCGACGATAGTCATGCCCCGCGCCCAC
CGGAAGGAGCTGACTGGGTTGAAGGCTCTCAAGGGCATCGGTCGAGATCCCGGTGCCTAATGAGTGAGCT
AACTTACATTAATTGCGTTGCGCTCACTGCCCGCTTTCCAGTCGGGAAACCTGTCGTGCCAGCTGCATTA
ATGAATCGGCCAACGCGCGGGGAGAGGCGGTTTGCGTATTGGGCGCCAGGGTGGTTTTTCTTTTCACCAG
TGACACGGGCAACAGCTGATTGCCCTTCACCGCCTGGCCCTGAGAGAGTTGCAGCAAGCGGTCCACGCTG
GTTTGCCCCAGCAGGCGAAAATCCTGTTTGATGGTGGTTAACGGCGGGATATAACATGAGCTGTCCTCGG
TATCGTCGTATCCCACTACCGAGATATCCGCACCAACGCGCAGCCCGGACTCGGTAATGGCGCGCATTGC
GCCCAGCGCCATCTGATCGTTGGCAACCAGCATCGCAGTGGGAACGATGCCCTCATTCAGCATTTGCATG
GTTTGTTGAAAACCGGACATGGCACTCCAGTCGCCTTCCCGTTCCGCTATCGGCTGAATTTGATTGCGAG
TGAGATATTTATGCCAGCCAGCCAGACGCAGACGCGCCGAGACAGAACTTAATGGGCCCGCTAACAGCGC
GATTTGCTGGTGACCCAATGCGACCAGATGCTCCACGCCCAGTCGCGTACCGTCCTCATGGGAGAAAATA
ATACTGTTGATGGGTGTCTGGTCAGAGACATCAAGAAATAACGCCGGAACATTAGTGCAGGCAGCTTCCA
CAGCAATGGCATCCTGGTCATCCAGCGGATAGTTAATGATCAGCCCACTGACGCGTTGCGCGAGAAGATT
GTGCACCGCCGCTTTACAGGCTTCGACGCCGCTTCGTTCTACCATCGACACCACCACGCTGGCACCCAGT
TGATCGGCGCGAGATTTAATCGCCGCGACAATTTGCGACGGCGCGTGCAGGGCCAGACTGGAGGTGGCAA
CGCCAATCAGCAACGACTGTTTGCCCGCCAGTTGTTGTGCCACGCGGTTGGGAATGTAATTCAGCTCCGC
CATCGCCGCTTCCACTTTTTCCCGCGTTTTCGCAGAAACGTGGCTGGCCTGGTTCACCACGCGGGAAACG
GTCTGATAAGAGACACCGGCATACTCTGCGACATCGTATAACGTTACTGGTTTCACATTCACCACCCTGA
ATTGACTCTCTTCCGGGCGCTATCATGCCATACCGCGAAAGGTTTTGCGCCATTCGATGGTGTCCGGGAT
CTCGACGCTCTCCCTTATGCGACTCCTGCATTAGGAAGCAGCCCAGTAGTAGGTTGAGGCCGTTGAGCAC
CGCCGCCGCAAGGAATGGTGCATGCAAGGAGATGGCGCCCAACAGTCCCCCGGCCACGGGGCCTGCCACC
ATACCCACGCCGAAACAAGCGCTCATGAGCCCGAAGTGGCGAGCCCGATCTTCCCCATCGGTGATGTCGG
CGATATAGGCGCCAGCAACCGCACCTGTGGCGCCGGTGATGCCGGCCACGATGCGTCCGGCGTAGAGGAT
CGAGATCTCGATCCCGCGAAATTAATACGACTCACTATAGGGGAATTGTGAGCGGATAACAATTCCCCTC
TAGAAATAATTTTGCCTTAACTTTAAGAAGGAGATATACCATGGGCAGCCACCACCACCACCACCACAGC
GGAATGCAGATCTTTGTTAAGACTCTCACCGGAAAGACAATCACCCTGGAGGTGGAAAGCTCCGACACCA
TCGACAACGTTAAGGCCAAGATCCAGGATAAGGAGGGCATTCCTCCGGATCAGCAGAGGCTTATTTTCGC
CGGCAAGCAGCTAGAGGATGGCCGTACGTTGGCTGATTACAATATCCAGAAGGAATCCACCCTCCACTTG
GTCCTCAGGCTCCGTGGTGGTTAAGCTTGCAATTAACTTTAAGAAGGAGATATACAATGCTTCACAAGCG
AGCTAGTGAAGCTAACGATAAGAACGATAATACCATCATCGGTTCCGATTTAGCATCATCTAAGAAACGC
CGTATCGATTTCACTGAATCTTCGTCTGATAAGTCATCTTCGATTTTAGCTTCTGGTAGTAGCAGGGGTT
TTCACGGCGATAGCGTCGTTCAGCAAATCGACATGGCTTTTGGTAATTCGAACCGTCAGGAGATTGATGA
AGATCTGCACAGTCGCCAGCTCGCCGTCTATGGTCGTGAGACTATGAGGCGTCTCTTTGCTTCCAATGTT
CTCATCTCGGGGATGCACGGTCTTGGTGCCGAGATTGCCAAGAATCTTATACTTGCTGGTGTGAAGTCTG
TGACCTTGCATGATGAAAGAGTTGTAGAGCTATGGGACTTATCAAGCAACTTTGTTTTCTCGGAGGATGA
TGTTGGCAAGAATAGAGCAGATGCTTCTGTTCAGAAGTTACAGGATCTTAACAATGCTGTGGTTGTCTCT
AGCTTGACCAAAAGCTTAAACAAAGAGGATCTTTCTGGCTTCCAGGTTGTTGTATTCTCTGACATAAGCA
TGGAAAGAGCAATCGAATTTGATGACTATTGTCACAGCCATCAGCCTCCTATCGCTTTTGTCAAGGCTGA
TGTCAGGGGTCTTTTCGGCTCTGTCTTTTGTGATTTTGGGCCTGAATTTGCGGTTCTTGATGTTGATGGA
GAGGAACCCCATACAGGCATCATTGCGTCTATCTCTAATGAGAACCAGGCATTTATTTCCTGTGTCGACG
ATGAGAGGCTTGAGTTTGAAGATGGTGACCTAGTTGTTTTCTCAGAAGTTGAGGGTATGACAGAATTGAA
TGATGGGAAACCAAGGAAGATAAAAAGTACACGGCCATATTCATTCACCCTTGATGAGGACACTACTAAC
TATGGAACATATGTGAAGGGTGGTATTGTCACTCAAGTGAAACAGCCAAAGTTACTGAATTTCAAGCCAT
TGAGGGAAGCGCTTAAGGATCCAGGGGATTTTCTATTTAGTGATTTCTCTAAGTTTGATCGGCCTCCACT
CCTTCACTTAGCATTCCAGGCACTTGATCATTTTAAAGCTGAAGCTGGCAGATTTCCTGTTGCTGGCTCA
GAAGAGGACGCTCAGAAGCTTATATCGATTGCCACAGCCATCAATACCGGGCAGGGTGATTTAAAGGTGG
AGAATGTTGATCAGAAGCTTCTAAGACACTTTTCCTTTGGAGCCAAGGCTGTCCTGAATCCTATGGCTGC
AATGTTTGGCGGTATTGTTGGACAGGAGGTTGTTAAAGCTTGCTCTGGAAAATTTCATCCTCTCTTCCAG
TTTTTCTACTTTGATTCAGTGGAGTCACTCCCCTCTGAACCTGTGGACTCGAGTGACTTTGCACCAAGAA
ACAGCCGGTATGATGCCCAAATATCTGTATTTGGGGCCAAGTTCCAGAAGAAACTTGAAGATGCTAAAGT
TTTCACAGTAGGGTCTGGTGCTCTTGGCTGTGAGTTCTTGAAAAATTTGGCTCTGATGGGGGTTTCTTGT
GGAAGCCAAGGGAAGCTGACAGTGACAGATGATGATATCATTGAGAAGAGTAACCTCAGTCGTCAATTTC
TGTTCCGTGACTGGAACATTGGACAGGCTAAATCCACAGTTGCTGCTTCGGCTGCTGCTGTTATAAATCC
TCGCTTCAACATTGAGGCCCTGCAAAACCGTGTTGGCGCGGAGACTGAGAATGTATTTGACGATGCCTTC
TGGGAGAACTTAACTGTTGTCGTCAATGCACTGGATAATGTTAATGCGAGGCTCTATGTTGATTCGAGGT
GCTTGTATTTCCAGAAGCCTCTCCTTGAGTCTGGAACTCTTGGTACAAAGTGCAACACACAGTCGGTTAT
CCCACATCTAACTGAAAATTACGGTGCCTCAAGGGACCCACCAGAGAAACAGGCCCCCATGTGTACAGTG
CATTCCTTCCCGCATAACATTGATCACTGTTTAACTTGGGCTCGCTCTGAGTTTGAGGGTCTGCTGGAGA
AAACTCCCGCTGAAGTGAATGCATATCTTTCTAGCCCAGTTGAGTACACTAACTCAATGATGAGTGCTGG
TGATGCTCAGGCGAGGGACACATTGGAGAGGATTGTTGAGTGCCTTGAAAAGGAGAAGTGTGAAACCTTC
CAAGACTGCTTAACCTGGGCACGACTGAGGTTTGAGGATTACTTTGTGAACCGTGTCAAGCAATTGATAT
ACACATTTCCTGAAGATGCTGCGACTAGTACCGGAGCTCCATTCTGGTCTGCTCCAAAAAGATTCCCTCG
TCCACTCCAGTACTCGTCGTCCGACCCAAGTCTCCTTAACTTTATCACAGCGACTGCTATTTTACGAGCA
GAGACATTTGGGATCCCGATACCTGAGTGGACTAAGAACCCAAAGGAAGCAGCAGAAGCTGTTGACAGAG
TGATAGTCCCAGACTTTGAGCCAAGGCAAGATGCAAAGATTGTGACTGATGAGAAAGCTACCACTTTAAC
CACTGCTTCGGTGGACGACGCTGCAGTCATCGACGATCTCATTGCTAAGATCGACCAGTGTAGGCATAAC
TTGTCGCCAGACTTCAGGATGAAACCTATTCAGTTCGAAAAGGATGATGATACAAACTATCACATGGATG
TGATAGCAGGACTAGCCAACATGAGGGCGAGAAATTACAGCATCCCTGAAGTGGACAAGCTGAAAGCAAA
GTTCATAGCAGGGAGAATCATCCCAGCCATTGCGACTTCAACAGCCATGGCTACTGGGCTGGTCTGCCTC
GAGCTGTACAAGGTCCTTGATGGAGGACATAAAGTGGAAGCTTACAGAAACACATTTGCCAACCTGGCAC
TTCCACTATTCTCCATGGCTGAACCACTTCCACCAAAGGTGGTGAAGCACCGTGACATGGCTTGGACAGT
TTGGGACAGATGGGTTCTCAAGGGAAACCCAACTCTTCGTGAGGTGTTGCAGTGGCTGGAGGACAAAGGG
CTTAGCGCATACAGCATCTCTTGTGGAAGCTGTCTACTGTTCAACAGTATGTTCACAAGGCACAAGGAGA
GGATGGACAAGAAGGTTGTGGATCTCGCTCGGGATGTTGCGAAAGTCGAGTTACCGCCTTATCGCAACCA
TCTTGATGTAGTGGTGGCTTGTGAGGATGAAGATGACAATGACGTCGATATTCCTCTCGTCTCTATCTAC
TTCAGGTGAGCTTACTATTAACTTTAAGAAGGAGATATACCATGTACCCATACGATGTTCCTGACTATGC
GGGCTATCCCTATGACGTCCCGGACTATGCAGGATTGTATCCATATGACGTTCCAGATTACGCCACTAGA
GCTGCTTACCCATACGATGTTCCTGACTATGCGGGCTATCCCTATGACGTCCCGGACTATGCAGGATTGT
ATCCATATGACGTTCCAGATTACGCAATGGCAGAAAAGGCCTGTATAAAACGACTTCAAAAGGAATATAG
AGCACTTTGCAAGGAACCAGTCTCCCATGTTGTTGCTCGTCCTTCCCCAAATGACATTCTCGAGTGGCAT
TATGTGCTGGAAGGCAGTGAGGGAACACCTTTTGCAGGTGGATTTTACTATGGAAAGATCAAGTTTCCTC
CCGAGTATCCTTACAAGCCACCAGGGATTACAATGACTACACCAAATGGTCGATTCATGACACAGAAGAA
AATTTGTTTATCTATGAGTGATTTTCATCCAGAAAGCTGGAATCCGATGTGGTCTGTATCAAGCATACTT
ACAGGACTTCTCTCATTTATGATGGATACCAGTCCGACAACTGGAAGTGTTAACACTACTGTAATTGAGA
AACAACGGTTGGCTAAGTCATCTCTCGCTTTCAATTGTAAAACCCCAGCATTTCGAAAGCTATTTCCAGA
GTATGTAGAGAAGTACAACCAGCAGCAACTAGCTGAGCAAGCTACCACACAACTGACAACACCAGAGTCT
CCTCAAAAGAGCGATACCAAAGTCGAGTCAGAGAAAACCATCGATCCAACAAAGGGAGATTCAGAAGGTG
GCTTGAAGGAGAGGAAAAAGAACAATAAACAGGGATTGCCAGCGTGGATAATACTGTTGCTAGTGTCGGT
TTTCGGTGTGGTAATGGCGTTGCCTCTGCTTCAACTGTGAGCTTTTACGCTTTTAAGCCAGCCCCGACAC
CCGCCAACACCCGCTGACGCGCCCTGACGGGCTTGTCTGCTCCCGGCATCCGCTTACAGACAAGCTGTGA
CCGGGATGAGATCCGGCTGCTAACAAAGCCCGAAAGGAAGCTGAGTTGGCTGCTGCCACCGCTGAGCAAT
AACTAGCATAACCCCTTGGGGCCTCTAAACGGGTCTTGAGGGGTTTTTTGCTGAAAGGAGGAACTATATC
CGGAT
Features (pLannotate 1.2.2; 25 found; start..end, strand, type, name):
     12..467     +  rep_origin     f1 ori (sequence partly withheld): f1 bacteriophage origin of replication; arrow indicates direction of (+) strand synthesis
    494..551     +  promoter       AmpR promoter (fragment): bla
    560..1375    -  CDS            KanR: aminoglycoside phosphotransferase; aph(3')-Ia; confers resistance to kanamycin in bacteria or G418 (Geneticin®) in eukaryotes
   1497..2085    +  rep_origin     ori: high-copy-number ColE1/pMB1/pBR322/pUC origin of replication
   2271..2413    -  misc_feature   bom: basis of mobility region from pBR322
   2515..2706    -  CDS            rop: Rop protein, which maintains plasmids at low copy number; rop
   2723..3103    +  CDS            YPB1_ECOLX: Protein predicted: Swiss-Prot protein existence level 4. From Escherichia coli.
   3175..3466    -  CDS            TcR (fragment): tetracycline efflux protein; tet; confers resistance to tetracycline
   3481..3502    -  protein_bind   CAP binding site: CAP binding activates transcription in the presence of cAMP. E. coli catabolite activator protein
   3515..4597    -  CDS            lacI: lac repressor; lacI; The lac repressor binds to the lac operator to inhibit transcription in E. coli. This inhibition can be relieved by adding lactose or isopropyl-β-D-thiogalactopyranoside (IPTG).
   4598..4675    -  promoter       lacI promoter: lacI
   4683..4962    -  CDS            TcR (fragment): tetracycline efflux protein; tet; confers resistance to tetracycline
   4984..5002    +  promoter       T7 promoter: promoter for bacteriophage T7 RNA polymerase
   5003..5027    +  protein_bind   lac operator: The lac repressor binds to the lac operator to inhibit transcription in E. coli. This inhibition can be relieved by adding lactose or isopropyl-β-D-thiogalactopyranoside (IPTG). lac repressor encoded by lacI
   5048..5065    +  RBS            RBS (fragment): efficient ribosome binding site from bacteriophage T7 gene 10 (Olins and Rangwala, 1989)
   5080..5098    +  CDS            9xHis (fragment): 9xHis affinity tag
   5105..5332    +  CDS            UBIQ_AVESA: Experimental evidence at protein level: Swiss-Prot protein existence level 1. Ubiquitin exists either covalently attached to another protein, or free (unanchored). When covalently bound, it is conjugated to target proteins via an isopeptide bond either as a monomer (monoubiquitin), a polymer linked via different Lys residues of the ubiquitin (polyubiquitin chains) or a linear polymer linked via the initiator Met of the ubiquitin (linear polyubiquitin chains). Polyubiquitin chains, when attached to a target protein, have different functions depending on the Lys residue of the ubiquitin that is
   5344..5361    +  RBS            RBS (fragment): efficient ribosome binding site from bacteriophage T7 gene 10 (Olins and Rangwala, 1989)
   5368..8607    +  CDS            UBA1: UBE11_ARATH - Also known as MOS5. Experimental evidence at protein level: Swiss-Prot protein existence level 1. Activates ubiquitin by first adenylating its C-terminal glycine residue with ATP, and thereafter linking this residue to the side chain of a cysteine residue in E1, yielding a ubiquitin-E1 thioester and free AMP. From Arabidopsis thaliana (Mouse-ear cress).
   8619..8636    +  RBS            RBS (fragment): efficient ribosome binding site from bacteriophage T7 gene 10 (Olins and Rangwala, 1989)
   8646..8734    +  CDS            3xHA (fragment): three tandem HA epitope tags
   8748..8836    +  CDS            3xHA (fragment): three tandem HA epitope tags
   8838..9548    +  CDS            UBC34: UBC34_ARATH - Experimental evidence at transcript level: Swiss-Prot protein existence level 2. Accepts the ubiquitin from the E1 complex and catalyzes its covalent attachment to other proteins. From Arabidopsis thaliana (Mouse-ear cress).
   9667..9716    +  CDS            SET1 (fragment): solubility-enhancement tag derived from T7 phage gene 10B
   9724..9771    +  terminator     T7 terminator: transcription terminator for bacteriophage T7 RNA polymerase
