>Addgene plasmid #104754 | pUG-325 | addgene full sequence | sequence record 205544 | Addgene NGS Result
CACCTGTGGCGCCGGTGATGCCGGCCACGATGCGTCCGGCGTAGAGGATCGAGATCTCGATCCCGCGAAA
TTAATACGACTCACTATAGGGGAATTGTGAGCGGATAACAATTCCCCTCTAGAAATAATTTTGCCTTAAC
TTTAAGAAGGAGATATACCATGGGCAGCCACCACCACCACCACCACAGCGGAATGCAGATCTTTGTTAAG
ACTCTCACCGGAAAGACAATCACCCTAGAGGTGGAAAGCTCCGACACCATCGACAACGTTAAGGCCAAGA
TCCAGGATAAGGAGGGCATTCCTCCGGATCAGCAGAGGCTTATTTTCGCCGGCAAGCAGCTAGAGGATGG
CCGTACGTTGGCTGATTACAATATCCAGAAGGAATCCACCCTCCACTTGGTCCTCAGGCTCCGTGGTGGT
TAAGCTTGCAATTAACTTTAAGAAGGAGATATACAATGCTTCACAAGCGAGCTAGTGAAGCTAACGATAA
GAACGATAATACCATCATCGGTTCCGATTTAGCATCATCTAAGAAACGCCGTATCGATTTCACTGAATCT
TCGTCTGATAAGTCATCTTCGATTTTAGCTTCTGGTAGTAGCAGGGGTTTTCACGGCGATAGCGTCGTTC
AGCAAATCGACATGGCTTTTGGTAATTCGAACCGTCAGGAGATTGATGAAGATCTGCACAGTCGCCAGCT
CGCCGTCTATGGTCGTGAGACTATGAGGCGTCTCTTTGCTTCCAATGTTCTCATCTCGGGGATGCACGGT
CTTGGTGCCGAGATTGCCAAGAATCTTATACTTGCTGGTGTGAAGTCTGTGACCTTGCATGATGAAAGAG
TTGTAGAGCTATGGGACTTATCAAGCAACTTTGTTTTCTCGGAGGATGATGTTGGCAAGAATAGAGCAGA
TGCTTCTGTTCAGAAGTTACAGGATCTTAACAATGCTGTGGTTGTCTCTAGCTTGACCAAAAGCTTAAAC
AAAGAGGATCTTTCTGGCTTCCAGGTTGTTGTATTCTCTGACATAAGCATGGAAAGAGCAATCGAATTTG
ATGACTATTGTCACAGCCATCAGCCTCCTATCGCTTTTGTCAAGGCTGATGTCAGGGGTCTTTTCGGCTC
TGTCTTTTGTGATTTTGGGCCTGAATTTGCGGTTCTTGATGTTGATGGAGAGGAACCCCATACAGGCATC
ATTGCGTCTATCTCTAATGAGAACCAGGCATTTATTTCCTGTGTCGACGATGAGAGGCTTGAGTTTGAAG
ATGGTGACCTAGTTGTTTTCTCAGAAGTTGAGGGTATGACAGAATTGAATGATGGGAAACCAAGGAAGAT
AAAAAGTACACGGCCATATTCATTCACCCTTGATGAGGACACTACTAACTATGGAACATATGTGAAGGGT
GGTATTGTCACTCAAGTGAAACAGCCAAAGTTACTGAATTTCAAGCCATTGAGGGAAGCGCTTAAGGATC
CAGGGGATTTTCTATTTAGTGATTTCTCTAAGTTTGATCGGCCTCCACTCCTTCACTTAGCATTCCAGGC
ACTTGATCATTTTAAAGCTGAAGCTGGCAGATTTCCTGTTGCTGGCTCAGAAGAGGACGCTCAGAAGCTT
ATATCGATTGCCACAGCCATCAATACCGGGCAGGGTGATTTAAAGGTGGAGAATGTTGATCAGAAGCTTC
TAAGACACTTTTCCTTTGGAGCCAAGGCTGTCCTGAATCCTATGGCTGCAATGTTTGGCGGTATTGTTGG
ACAGGAGGTTGTTAAAGCTTGCTCTGGAAAATTTCATCCTCTCTTCCAGTTTTTCTACTTTGATTCAGTG
GAGTCACTCCCCTCTGAACCTGTGGACTCGAGTGACTTTGCACCAAGAAACAGCCGGTATGATGCCCAAA
TATCTGTATTTGGGGCCAAGTTCCAGAAGAAACTTGAAGATGCTAAAGTTTTCACAGTAGGGTCTGGTGC
TCTTGGCTGTGAGTTCTTGAAAAATTTGGCTCTGATGGGGGTTTCTTGTGGAAGCCAAGGGAAGCTGACA
GTGACAGATGATGATATCATTGAGAAGAGTAACCTCAGTCGTCAATTTCTGTTCCGTGACTGGAACATTG
GACAGGCTAAATCCACAGTTGCTGCTTCGGCTGCTGCTGTTATAAATCCTCGCTTCAACATTGAGGCCCT
GCAAAACCGTGTTGGCGCGGAGACTGAGAATGTATTTGACGATGCCTTCTGGGAGAACTTAACTGTTGTC
GTCAATGCACTGGATAATGTTAATGCGAGGCTCTATGTTGATTCGAGGTGCTTGTATTTCCAGAAGCCTC
TCCTTGAGTCTGGAACTCTTGGTACAAAGTGCAACACACAGTCGGTTATCCCACATCTAACTGAAAATTA
CGGTGCCTCAAGGGACCCACCAGAGAAACAGGCCCCCATGTGTACAGTGCATTCCTTCCCGCATAACATT
GATCACTGTTTAACTTGGGCTCGCTCTGAGTTTGAGGGTCTGCTGGAGAAAACTCCCGCTGAAGTGAATG
CATATCTTTCTAGCCCAGTTGAGTACACTAACTCAATGATGAGTGCTGGTGATGCTCAGGCGAGGGACAC
ATTGGAGAGGATTGTTGAGTGCCTTGAAAAGGAGAAGTGTGAAACCTTCCAAGACTGCTTAACCTGGGCA
CGACTGAGGTTTGAGGATTACTTTGTGAACCGTGTCAAGCAATTGATATACACATTTCCTGAAGATGCTG
CGACTAGTACCGGAGCTCCATTCTGGTCTGCTCCAAAAAGATTCCCTCGTCCACTCCAGTACTCGTCGTC
CGACCCAAGTCTCCTTAACTTTATCACAGCGACTGCTATTTTACGAGCAGAGACATTTGGGATCCCGATA
CCTGAGTGGACTAAGAACCCAAAGGAAGCAGCAGAAGCTGTTGACAGAGTGATAGTCCCAGACTTTGAGC
CAAGGCAAGATGCAAAGATTGTGACTGATGAGAAAGCTACCACTTTAACCACTGCTTCGGTGGACGACGC
TGCAGTCATCGACGATCTCATTGCTAAGATCGACCAGTGTAGGCATAACTTGTCGCCAGACTTCAGGATG
AAACCTATTCAGTTCGAAAAGGATGATGATACAAACTATCACATGGATGTGATAGCAGGACTAGCCAACA
TGAGGGCGAGAAATTACAGCATCCCTGAAGTGGACAAGCTGAAAGCAAAGTTCATAGCAGGGAGAATCAT
CCCAGCCATTGCGACTTCAACAGCCATGGCTACTGGGCTGGTCTGCCTCGAGCTGTACAAGGTCCTTGAT
GGAGGACATAAAGTGGAAGCTTACAGAAACACATTTGCCAACCTGGCACTTCCACTATTCTCCATGGCTG
AACCACTTCCACCAAAGGTGGTGAAGCACCGTGACATGGCTTGGACAGTTTGGGACAGATGGGTTCTCAA
GGGAAACCCAACTCTTCGTGAGGTGTTGCAGTGGCTGGAGGACAAAGGGCTTAGCGCATACAGCATCTCT
TGTGGAAGCTGTCTACTGTTCAACAGTATGTTCACAAGGCACAAGGAGAGGATGGACAAGAAGGTTGTGG
ATCTCGCTCGGGATGTTGCGAAAGTCGAGTTACCGCCTTATCGCAACCATCTTGATGTAGTGGTGGCTTG
TGAGGATGAAGATGACAATGACGTCGATATTCCTCTCGTCTCTATCTACTTCAGGTGAGCTTACTATTAA
CTTTAAGAAGGAGATATACCATGTACCCATACGATGTTCCTGACTATGCGGGCTATCCCTATGACGTCCC
GGACTATGCAGGATTGTATCCATATGACGTTCCAGATTACGCCACTAGAGCTGCTTACCCATACGATGTT
CCTGACTATGCGGGCTATCCCTATGACGTCCCGGACTATGCAGGATTGTATCCATATGACGTTCCAGATT
ACGCAATGGCAGAAAAGGCCTGTATAAAACGACTTCAAAAGGAATATAGAGCACTTTGCAAGGAACCAGT
CTCCCATGTTGTTGCTCGTCCTTCCCCAAATGACATTCTCGAGTGGCATTATGTGCTGGAAGGCAGTGAG
GGAACACCTTTTGCAGGTGGATTTTACTATGGAAAGATCAAGTTTCCTCCCGAGTATCCTTACAAGCCAC
CAGGGATTACAATGACTACACCAAATGGTCGATTCATGACACAGAAGAAAATTTGTTTATCTATGAGTGA
TTTTCATCCAGAAAGCTGGAATCCGATGTGGTCTGTATCAAGCATACTTACAGGACTTCTCTCATTTATG
ATGGATACCAGTCCGACAACTGGAAGTGTTAACACTACTGTAATTGAGAAACAACGGTTGGCTAAGTCAT
CTCTCGCTTTCAATTGTAAAACCCCAGCATTTCGAAAGCTATTTCCAGAGTATGTAGAGAAGTACAACCA
GCAGCAACTAGCTGAGCAAGCTACCACACAACTGACAACACCAGAGTCTCCTCAAAAGAGCGATACCAAA
GTCGAGTCAGAGAAAACCATCGATCCAACAAAGGGAGATTCAGAAGGTGGCTTGAAGGAGAGGAAAAAGA
ACAATAAACAGGGATTGCCAGCGTGGATAATACTGTTGCTAGTGTCGGTTTTCGGTGTGGTAATGGCGTT
GCCTCTGCTTCAACTGTGAGCTTTTACGCTTTTAAGCCAGCCCCGACACCCGCCAACACCCGCTGACGCG
CCCTGACGGGCTTGTCTGCTCCCGGCATCCGCTTACAGACAAGCTGTGACCGGGATGAGATCCGGCTGCT
AACAAAGCCCGAAAGGAAGCTGAGTTGGCTGCTGCCACCGCTGAGCAATAACTAGCATAACCCCTTGGGG
CCTCTAAACGGGTCTTGAGGGGTTTTTTGCTGAAAGGAGGAACTATATCCGGATTGGCGAATGGG
[124 nt withheld, positions 4896-5019]
C
[91 nt withheld, positions 5021-5111]
A
[49 nt withheld, positions 5113-5161]
CCTTTGACGTTGGAGTCCACGTTCTTT
[37 nt withheld, positions 5189-5225]
ACCCTATCTCGGTCTATTCTTTTGATTTATAAGGGATTTTGCCGATTTCGGCCTATTGGTTAAAAAATGA
GCTGATTTAACAAAAATTTAACGCGAATTTTAACAAAATATTAACGCTTACAATTTAGGTGGCACTTTTC
GGGGAAATGTGCGCGGAACCCCTATTTGTTTATTTTTCTAAATACATTCAAATATGTATCCGCTCATGAA
TTAATTCTTAGAAAAACTCATCGAGCATCAAATGAAACTGCAATTTATTCATATCAGGATTATCAATACC
ATATTTTTGAAAAAGCCGTTTCTGTAATGAAGGAGAAAACTCACCGAGGCAGTTCCATAGGATGGCAAGA
TCCTGGTATCGGTCTGCGATTCCGACTCGTCCAACATCAATACAACCTATTAATTTCCCCTCGTCAAAAA
TAAGGTTATCAAGTGAGAAATCACCATGAGTGACGACTGAATCCGGTGAGAATGGCAAAAGTTTATGCAT
TTCTTTCCAGACTTGTTCAACAGGCCAGCCATTACGCTCGTCATCAAAATCACTCGCATCAACCAAACCG
TTATTCATTCGTGATTGCGCCTGAGCGAGTCGAAATACGCGATCGCTGTTAAAAGGACAATTACAAACAG
GAATCGAATGCAACCGGCGCAGGAACACTGCCAGCGCATCAACAATATTTTCACCTGAATCAGGATATTC
TTCTAATACCTGGAATGCTGTTTTCCCGGGGATCGCAGTGGTGAGTAACCATGCATCATCAGGAGTACGG
ATAAAATGCTTGATGGTCGGAAGAGGCATAAATTCCGTCAGCCAGTTTAGTCTGACCATCTCATCTGTAA
CATCATTGGCAACGCTACCTTTGCCATGTTTCAGAAACAACTCTGGCGCATCGGGCTTCCCATACAATCG
ATAGATTGTCGCACCTGATTGCCCGACATTATCGCGAGCCCATTTATACCCATATAAATCAGCATCCATG
TTGGAATTTAATCGCGGCCTAGAGCAAGACGTTTCCCGTTGAATATGGCTCATAACACCCCTTGTATTAC
TGTTTATGTAAGCAGACAGTTTTATTGTTCATGACCAAAATCCCTTAACGTGAGTTTTCGTTCCACTGAG
CGTCAGACCCCGTAGAAAAGATCAAAGGATCTTCTTGAGATCCTTTTTTTCTGCGCGTAATCTGCTGCTT
GCAAACAAAAAAACCACCGCTACCAGCGGTGGTTTGTTTGCCGGATCAAGAGCTACCAACTCTTTTTCCG
AAGGTAACTGGCTTCAGCAGAGCGCAGATACCAAATACTGTCCTTCTAGTGTAGCCGTAGTTAGGCCACC
ACTTCAAGAACTCTGTAGCACCGCCTACATACCTCGCTCTGCTAATCCTGTTACCAGTGGCTGCTGCCAG
TGGCGATAAGTCGTGTCTTACCGGGTTGGACTCAAGACGATAGTTACCGGATAAGGCGCAGCGGTCGGGC
TGAACGGGGGGTTCGTGCACACAGCCCAGCTTGGAGCGAACGACCTACACCGAACTGAGATACCTACAGC
GTGAGCTATGAGAAAGCGCCACGCTTCCCGAAGGGAGAAAGGCGGACAGGTATCCGGTAAGCGGCAGGGT
CGGAACAGGAGAGCGCACGAGGGAGCTTCCAGGGGGAAACGCCTGGTATCTTTATAGTCCTGTCGGGTTT
CGCCACCTCTGACTTGAGCGTCGATTTTTGTGATGCTCGTCAGGGGGGCGGAGCCTATGGAAAAACGCCA
GCAACGCGGCCTTTTTACGGTTCCTGGCCTTTTGCTGGCCTTTTGCTCACATGTTCTTTCCTGCGTTATC
CCCTGATTCTGTGGATAACCGTATTACCGCCTTTGAGTGAGCTGATACCGCTCGCCGCAGCCGAACGACC
GAGCGCAGCGAGTCAGTGAGCGAGGAAGCGGAAGAGCGCCTGATGCGGTATTTTCTCCTTACGCATCTGT
GCGGTATTTCACACCGCAATGGTGCACTCTCAGTACAATCTGCTCTGATGCCGCATAGTTAAGCCAGTAT
ACACTCCGCTATCGCTACGTGACTGGGTCATGGCTGCGCCCCGACACCCGCCAACACCCGCTGACGCGCC
CTGACGGGCTTGTCTGCTCCCGGCATCCGCTTACAGACAAGCTGTGACCGACTCCGGGAGCTGCATGTGT
CAGAGGTTTTCACCGTCATCACCGAAACGCGCGAGGCAGCTGCGGTAAAGCTCATCAGCGTGGTCGTGAA
GCGATTCACAGATGTCTGCCTGTTCATCCGCGTCCAGCTCGTTGAGTTTCTCCAGAAGCGTTAATGTCTG
GCTTCTGATAAAGCGGGCCATGTTAAGGGCGGTTTTTTCCTGTTTGGTCACTGATGCCTCCGTGTAAGGG
GGATTTCTGTTCATGGGGGTAATGATACCGATGAAACGAGAGAGGATGCTCACGATACGGGTTACTGATG
ATGAACATGCCCGGTTACTGGAACGTTGTGAGGGTAAACAACTGGCGGTATGGATGCGGCGGGACCAGAG
AAAAATCACTCAGGGTCAATGCCAGCGCTTCGTTAATACAGATGTAGGTGTTCCACAGGGTAGCCAGCAG
CATCCTGCGATGCAGATCCGGAACATAATGGTGCAGGGCGCTGACTTCCGCGTTTCCAGACTTTACGAAA
CACGGAAACCCAAGACCATTCATGTTGTTGCTCAGGTCGCAGACGTTTTGCAGCAGCAGTCGCTTCACGT
TCGCTCGCGTATCGGTGATTCATTCTGCTAACCAGTAAGGCAACCCCGCCAGCCTAGCCGGGTCCTCAAC
GACAGGAGCACGATCATGCGCACCCGTGGGGCCGCCATGCCGGCGATAATGGCCTGCTTCTCGCCGAAAC
GTTTGGTGGCGGGACCAGTGACGAAGGCTTGAGCGAGGGCGTGCAAGATTCCGAATACCGCAAGCGACAG
GCCGATCATCGTCGCGCTCCAGCGAAAGCGGTCCTCGCCGAAAATGACCCAGAGCGCTGCCGGCACCTGT
CCTACGAGTTGCATGATAAAGAACACAGTCATAAGTGCGGCGACGATAGTCATGCCCCGCGCCCACCGGA
AGGAGCTGACTGGGTTGAAGGCTCTCAAGGGCATCGGTCGAGATCCCGGTGCCTAATGAGTGAGCTAACT
TACATTAATTGCGTTGCGCTCACTGCCCGCTTTCCAGTCGGGAAACCTGTCGTGCCAGCTGCATTAATGA
ATCGGCCAACGCGCGGGGAGAGGCGGTTTGCGTATTGGGCGCCAGGGTGGTTTTTCTTTTCACCAGTGAC
ACGGGCAACAGCTGATTGCCCTTCACCGCCTGGCCCTGAGAGAGTTGCAGCAAGCGGTCCACGCTGGTTT
GCCCCAGCAGGCGAAAATCCTGTTTGATGGTGGTTAACGGCGGGATATAACATGAGCTGTCCTCGGTATC
GTCGTATCCCACTACCGAGATATCCGCACCAACGCGCAGCCCGGACTCGGTAATGGCGCGCATTGCGCCC
AGCGCCATCTGATCGTTGGCAACCAGCATCGCAGTGGGAACGATGCCCTCATTCAGCATTTGCATGGTTT
GTTGAAAACCGGACATGGCACTCCAGTCGCCTTCCCGTTCCGCTATCGGCTGAATTTGATTGCGAGTGAG
ATATTTATGCCAGCCAGCCAGACGCAGACGCGCCGAGACAGAACTTAATGGGCCCGCTAACAGCGCGATT
TGCTGGTGACCCAATGCGACCAGATGCTCCACGCCCAGTCGCGTACCGTCCTCATGGGAGAAAATAATAC
TGTTGATGGGTGTCTGGTCAGAGACATCAAGAAATAACGCCGGAACATTAGTGCAGGCAGCTTCCACAGC
AATGGCATCCTGGTCATCCAGCGGATAGTTAATGATCAGCCCACTGACGCGTTGCGCGAGAAGATTGTGC
ACCGCCGCTTTACAGGCTTCGACGCCGCTTCGTTCTACCATCGACACCACCACGCTGGCACCCAGTTGAT
CGGCGCGAGATTTAATCGCCGCGACAATTTGCGACGGCGCGTGCAGGGCCAGACTGGAGGTGGCAACGCC
AATCAGCAACGACTGTTTGCCCGCCAGTTGTTGTGCCACGCGGTTGGGAATGTAATTCAGCTCCGCCATC
GCCGCTTCCACTTTTTCCCGCGTTTTCGCAGAAACGTGGCTGGCCTGGTTCACCACGCGGGAAACGGTCT
GATAAGAGACACCGGCATACTCTGCGACATCGTATAACGTTACTGGTTTCACATTCACCACCCTGAATTG
ACTCTCTTCCGGGCGCTATCATGCCATACCGCGAAAGGTTTTGCGCCATTCGATGGTGTCCGGGATCTCG
ACGCTCTCCCTTATGCGACTCCTGCATTAGGAAGCAGCCCAGTAGTAGGTTGAGGCCGTTGAGCACCGCC
GCCGCAAGGAATGGTGCATGCAAGGAGATGGCGCCCAACAGTCCCCCGGCCACGGGGCCTGCCACCATAC
CCACGCCGAAACAAGCGCTCATGAGCCCGAAGTGGCGAGCCCGATCTTCCCCATCGGTGATGTCGGCGAT
ATAGGCGCCAGCAACCG
Features (pLannotate 1.2.2; 25 found; start..end, strand, type, name):
     72..90      +  promoter       T7 promoter: promoter for bacteriophage T7 RNA polymerase
     91..115     +  protein_bind   lac operator: The lac repressor binds to the lac operator to inhibit transcription in E. coli. This inhibition can be relieved by adding lactose or isopropyl-β-D-thiogalactopyranoside (IPTG). lac repressor encoded by lacI
    136..153     +  RBS            RBS (fragment): efficient ribosome binding site from bacteriophage T7 gene 10 (Olins and Rangwala, 1989)
    168..186     +  CDS            9xHis (fragment): 9xHis affinity tag
    193..420     +  CDS            UBIQ_AVESA: Experimental evidence at protein level: Swiss-Prot protein existence level 1. Ubiquitin exists either covalently attached to another protein, or free (unanchored). When covalently bound, it is conjugated to target proteins via an isopeptide bond either as a monomer (monoubiquitin), a polymer linked via different Lys residues of the ubiquitin (polyubiquitin chains) or a linear polymer linked via the initiator Met of the ubiquitin (linear polyubiquitin chains). Polyubiquitin chains, when attached to a target protein, have different functions depending on the Lys residue of the ubiquitin that is
    432..449     +  RBS            RBS (fragment): efficient ribosome binding site from bacteriophage T7 gene 10 (Olins and Rangwala, 1989)
    456..3695    +  CDS            UBA1: UBE11_ARATH - Also known as MOS5. Experimental evidence at protein level: Swiss-Prot protein existence level 1. Activates ubiquitin by first adenylating its C-terminal glycine residue with ATP, and thereafter linking this residue to the side chain of a cysteine residue in E1, yielding a ubiquitin-E1 thioester and free AMP. From Arabidopsis thaliana (Mouse-ear cress).
   3707..3724    +  RBS            RBS (fragment): efficient ribosome binding site from bacteriophage T7 gene 10 (Olins and Rangwala, 1989)
   3734..3822    +  CDS            3xHA (fragment): three tandem HA epitope tags
   3836..3924    +  CDS            3xHA (fragment): three tandem HA epitope tags
   3926..4636    +  CDS            UBC34: UBC34_ARATH - Experimental evidence at transcript level: Swiss-Prot protein existence level 2. Accepts the ubiquitin from the E1 complex and catalyzes its covalent attachment to other proteins. From Arabidopsis thaliana (Mouse-ear cress).
   4755..4804    +  CDS            SET1 (fragment): solubility-enhancement tag derived from T7 phage gene 10B
   4812..4859    +  terminator     T7 terminator: transcription terminator for bacteriophage T7 RNA polymerase
   4896..5324    +  rep_origin     f1 ori (sequence partly withheld): f1 bacteriophage origin of replication; arrow indicates direction of (+) strand synthesis
   5377..5434    +  promoter       AmpR promoter (fragment): bla
   5443..6258    -  CDS            KanR: aminoglycoside phosphotransferase; aph(3')-Ia; confers resistance to kanamycin in bacteria or G418 (Geneticin®) in eukaryotes
   6380..6968    +  rep_origin     ori: high-copy-number ColE1/pMB1/pBR322/pUC origin of replication
   7154..7293    -  misc_feature   bom: basis of mobility region from pBR322
   7395..7586    -  CDS            rop: Rop protein, which maintains plasmids at low copy number; rop
   7603..7983    +  CDS            YPB1_ECOLX: Protein predicted: Swiss-Prot protein existence level 4. From Escherichia coli.
   8055..8346    -  CDS            TcR (fragment): tetracycline efflux protein; tet; confers resistance to tetracycline
   8361..8382    -  protein_bind   CAP binding site: CAP binding activates transcription in the presence of cAMP. E. coli catabolite activator protein
   8395..9477    -  CDS            lacI: lac repressor; lacI; The lac repressor binds to the lac operator to inhibit transcription in E. coli. This inhibition can be relieved by adding lactose or isopropyl-β-D-thiogalactopyranoside (IPTG).
   9478..9555    -  promoter       lacI promoter: lacI
   9563..50      -  CDS            TcR (fragment) (across the origin): tetracycline efflux protein; tet; confers resistance to tetracycline
