[The description below was written by a language model from this plasmid's Addgene catalogue record and pLannotate feature annotations shown in this document.]
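Description:
pUG-325 is a bacterial expression plasmid from the UbiGate toolbox, a modular cloning system for reconstituting and analysing ubiquitination. It is catalogued as a "Level 2" construct, meaning several transcription or coding modules have been assembled into one vector. The backbone is pET-28GG, a pET-28 derivative, and the insert was introduced through BpiI sites that were destroyed during assembly, as expected for type IIS cloning. The plasmid carries a kanamycin resistance gene, a ColE1/pBR322-type origin with bom and rop (consistent with the recorded low copy number), an f1 origin, and a lacI gene with its own promoter. Short tetracycline-resistance fragments in the annotation are backbone remnants rather than functional markers.

The payload of about 4.6 kb is a polycistronic operon driven by a single T7 promoter with an adjacent lac operator and closed by a T7 terminator, so expression depends on T7 RNA polymerase and is IPTG-inducible. Three Arabidopsis thaliana open reading frames follow one another, each preceded by its own T7 gene 10-type ribosome binding site. These are His-tagged ubiquitin, the E1 ubiquitin-activating enzyme UBA1, and the E2 ubiquitin-conjugating enzyme UBC34 carrying N-terminal HA epitope repeats. The "EL3" in the insert name is not explained in the record and no corresponding coding feature is annotated, so it may be an end-linker module rather than a gene. No E3 ligase or substrate is present. The construct therefore appears to supply the ubiquitin, E1 and E2 components in E. coli, with the tags allowing detection or purification. The two sequence records (depositor and sequencing-derived) show the same features and differ only by a few nucleotides and in their start point.
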