Addgene plasmid #104754: pUG-325
Purpose: Level 2 construct
Depositing lab: Marco Trujillo. Depositing organization: Leibniz Institute of Plant Biochemistry (IPB). Publication: UbiGate: a synthetic biology toolbox to analyse ubiquitination. Kowarschik K, Hoehenwarter W, Marillonnet S, Trujillo M. New Phytol. 2018 Mar;217(4):1749-1763. doi: 10.1111/nph.14900. Epub 2017 Nov 30. PubMed 29194629.
Backbone
  Vector backbone: pET-28GG
  Backbone size w/o insert (bp): 5190
  Vector type: Bacterial Expression
Growth in bacteria
  Bacterial resistance: Kanamycin, 50 μg/mL
  Growth temperature: 37°C
  Growth strain: DH5alpha
  Copy number: Low Copy
Gene/Insert
  Gene/Insert name: HIS-Ubq_UBA1_HA-UBC34_EL3 (alt name: AT4G05320,AT2G30110,AT1G17280)
  Species: A. thaliana (mustard weed)
  Insert size (bp): 4606
  Promoter: T7
  Tag / fusion protein: HIS-Ubq, HA-E2 (N terminal on insert)
  Cloning method: Restriction Enzyme; 5′ cloning site BpiI (destroyed during cloning); 3′ cloning site BpiI (destroyed during cloning)
  Sequencing primers: 5′ T7; 3′ T7 Terminal
Terms and licenses: Academic/Nonprofit Terms; Industry Terms: Not Available to Industry
How to cite: pUG-325 was a gift from Marco Trujillo (Addgene plasmid # 104754 ; http://n2t.net/addgene:104754 ; RRID:Addgene_104754)
